Addgene plasmid #153174: pDONR221 SARS-CoV-2 S-frag2_nostop
Purpose: Gateway-compatible Entry vector, with a fragmented insert of S gene's CDS from SARS-CoV-2 isolate Wuhan-Hu-1
Depositing lab: Fritz Roth & Mikko Taipale. Depositing organization: Sinai Health System. Publication: A Comprehensive, Flexible Collection of SARS-CoV-2 Coding Regions. Kim DK, Knapp JJ, Kuang D, Chawla A, Cassonnet P, Lee H, Sheykhkarimli D, Samavarchi-Tehrani P, Abdouni H, Rayhan A, Li R, Pogoutse O, Coyaud E, van der Werf S, Demeret C, Gingras AC, Taipale M, Raught B, Jacob Y, Roth FP. G3 (Bethesda). 2020 Aug 6. pii: g3.120.401554. doi: 10.1534/g3.120.401554. PubMed 32763951.
Backbone
  Vector backbone: pDONR221
  Backbone manufacturer: Invitrogen
  Backbone size w/o insert (bp): 4762
  Vector type: Gateway-compatible Entry vector
Growth in bacteria
  Bacterial resistance: Kanamycin, 50 μg/mL
  Growth temperature: 37°C
  Growth strain: DH5alpha
  Copy number: Unknown
Gene/Insert
  Gene/Insert name: S-frag2
  Species: SARS-CoV-2 isolate Wuhan-Hu-1
  Insert size (bp): 3597
  Mutation: Many synonymous changes due to codon optimization
  Cloning method: Gateway Cloning
  Sequencing primers: 5′ M13F; 3′ M13R
Resource information
  A portion of this plasmid was derived from a plasmid made by: Synthesized from GenScript
Terms and licenses: Academic/Nonprofit Terms; Industry Terms
How to cite: pDONR221 SARS-CoV-2 S-frag2_nostop was a gift from Fritz Roth & Mikko Taipale (Addgene plasmid # 153174 ; http://n2t.net/addgene:153174 ; RRID:Addgene_153174)
