[The description below was written by a language model from this plasmid's Addgene catalogue record and pLannotate feature annotations shown in this document.]
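Description:
pDONR221 SARS-CoV-2 S-frag2_nostop is a Gateway-compatible Entry clone built on the Invitrogen pDONR221 backbone and propagated in E. coli. It is maintained by a high-copy ColE1/pUC-type origin of replication and selected with kanamycin through the KanR aminoglycoside phosphotransferase gene. The sequenced plasmid is 6,141 nt. Upstream of the cloning region sit the rrnB T1 and T2 transcription terminators, which insulate the insert from read-through transcription in bacteria. Short lacZα and lacI fragments are annotated as backbone remnants, and a T7 promoter lies just downstream of the insert on the opposite strand, pointing back toward it.

The payload is a 3,597 bp fragment of the spike (S) glycoprotein coding sequence from SARS-CoV-2 isolate Wuhan-Hu-1. It was obtained by gene synthesis and codon-optimised, so it carries many synonymous changes relative to the viral sequence. The record calls it a fragmented insert ("frag2") but does not state which portion of the spike protein it covers. The insert is flanked by attL recombination sites. The automated annotation labels these attL3 and attL2, whereas a standard pDONR221 entry clone would be expected to carry attL1 and attL2, so the upstream label may be an annotation artefact. No eukaryotic or bacterial expression promoter drives the insert, as is usual for an Entry clone.

The "nostop" designation indicates that the stop codon is omitted, which allows in-frame C-terminal fusions after LR Clonase transfer into a Gateway destination vector. The plasmid is part of a collection of SARS-CoV-2 coding regions meant as a flexible source for shuttling viral ORFs into expression vectors of the user's choice.
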