Features (pLannotate 1.2.2; 10 found; start..end, strand, type, name):
    147..174     -  terminator     rrnB T2 terminator: transcription terminator T2 from the E. coli rrnB gene
    306..349     +  terminator     rrnB T1 terminator: Escherichia coli rrnB; transcription terminator T1 from the E. coli rrnB gene
    396..432     -  CDS            lacZα (fragment): LacZα fragment of β-galactosidase; lacZ fragment
    449..544     +  protein_bind   attL3: mutant version of attL; recombination site for the Gateway® LR reaction LR Clonase™
    550..4146    +  CDS            S (fragment): SPIKE_SARS2 - Experimental evidence at protein level: Swiss-Prot protein existence level 1. [Spike glycoprotein]: May down-regulate host tetherin (BST2) by lysosomal degradation, thereby counteracting its antiviral activity. From Severe acute respiratory syndrome coronavirus 2 (2019-nCoV) (SARS-CoV-2).
   4145..4244    -  protein_bind   attL2: mutant version of attL; recombination site for the Gateway® LR reaction LR Clonase™
   4262..4280    -  promoter       T7 promoter: promoter for bacteriophage T7 RNA polymerase
   4414..5223    +  CDS            KanR: aminoglycoside phosphotransferase; aph(3')-Ia; confers resistance to kanamycin in bacteria or G418 (Geneticin®) in eukaryotes
   5370..5958    +  rep_origin     ori: high-copy-number ColE1/pMB1/pBR322/pUC origin of replication
   6141..92      +  CDS            lacI (fragment) (across the origin): lac repressor; lacI; The lac repressor binds to the lac operator to inhibit transcription in E. coli. This inhibition can be relieved by adding lactose or isopropyl-β-D-thiogalactopyranoside (IPTG).
>Addgene plasmid #153174 | pDONR221 SARS-CoV-2 S-frag2_nostop | addgene full sequence | sequence record 298337 | Addgene NGS Result
CGCCCAATACGCAAACCGCCTCTCCCCGCGCGTTGGCCGATTCATTAATGCAGCTGGCACGACAGGTTTC
CCGACTGGAAAGCGGGCAGTGAGCGCAACGCAATTAATACGCGTACCGCTAGCCAGGAAGAGTTTGTAGA
AACGCAAAAAGGCCATCCGTCAGGATGGCCTTCTGCTTAGTTTGATGCCTGGCAGTTTATGGCGGGCGTC
CTGCCCGCCACCCTCCGGGCCGTTGCTTCACAACGTTCAAATCCGCTCCCGGCGGATTTGTCCTACTCAG
GAGAGCGTTCACCGACAAACAACAGATAAAACGAAAGGCCCAGTCTTCCGACTGAGCCTTTCGTTTTATT
TGATGCCTGGCAGTTCCCTACTCTCGCGTTAACGCTAGCATGGATGTTTTCCCAGTCACGACGTTGTAAA
ACGACGGCCAGTCTTAAGCTCGGGCCCCAAATAATGATTTTATTTTGACTGATAGTGACCTGTTCGTTGC
AACAAATTGATGAGCAATGCTTTTTTATAATGCCAACTTTGTACAAAAAAGTTGGCATGGTGAACCTGAC
CACCAGAACCCAGCTGCCACCTGCCTACACCAACTCCTTCACCAGGGGCGTGTACTACCCAGACAAGGTG
TTCAGATCCAGCGTGCTGCACTCTACCCAGGACCTGTTCCTGCCATTCTTCTCTAACGTGACCTGGTTCC
ACGCCATCCACGTGTCTGGAACCAACGGCACCAAGAGATTCGACAACCCAGTGCTGCCATTCAACGACGG
CGTGTACTTCGCTTCTACCGAGAAGTCTAACATCATCAGGGGTTGGATCTTCGGAACCACCCTGGACTCT
AAGACCCAGTCTCTGCTGATCGTGAACAACGCTACCAACGTGGTGATCAAGGTGTGCGAGTTCCAGTTCT
GCAACGACCCATTCCTGGGAGTGTACTACCACAAGAACAACAAGTCTTGGATGGAAAGCGAGTTCAGGGT
GTACAGCTCTGCTAACAACTGCACCTTCGAGTACGTGTCTCAGCCTTTCCTGATGGACCTGGAAGGAAAG
CAGGGAAACTTCAAGAACCTGAGAGAGTTCGTGTTCAAGAACATCGACGGTTACTTCAAGATATACAGCA
AGCACACCCCAATCAACCTGGTGAGGGACCTGCCACAGGGTTTCTCTGCTCTGGAGCCCCTGGTGGACCT
GCCAATCGGCATCAACATCACCAGGTTCCAGACCCTGCTGGCTCTGCACAGGTCTTACCTGACCCCAGGC
GACAGCAGCTCTGGATGGACCGCCGGCGCCGCTGCTTACTACGTGGGATACCTGCAGCCAAGGACCTTCC
TGCTGAAGTACAACGAAAACGGCACCATCACCGACGCCGTGGACTGCGCTCTGGACCCACTGTCTGAGAC
CAAGTGCACCCTGAAGTCTTTCACCGTGGAAAAGGGAATCTACCAGACCAGCAACTTCCGCGTGCAGCCC
ACCGAGTCTATCGTGAGATTCCCAAACATCACCAACCTGTGCCCATTCGGAGAAGTGTTCAACGCTACCA
GGTTCGCCAGCGTGTACGCTTGGAACAGGAAGAGAATCAGCAACTGCGTGGCCGACTACTCTGTGCTGTA
CAACTCTGCCTCCTTCTCCACCTTCAAGTGCTACGGCGTGTCCCCAACCAAGCTGAACGACCTGTGCTTC
ACCAACGTGTACGCTGACTCCTTCGTGATCAGAGGAGACGAAGTGAGACAGATCGCTCCCGGTCAGACCG
GAAAGATCGCCGACTACAACTACAAGCTGCCAGACGACTTCACCGGTTGCGTGATCGCTTGGAACTCTAA
CAACCTGGACTCTAAGGTGGGAGGCAACTACAACTACCTGTACAGGCTGTTCCGCAAGAGCAACCTGAAG
CCTTTCGAAAGGGACATCAGCACCGAAATCTACCAGGCTGGATCTACCCCATGCAACGGAGTGGAAGGAT
TCAACTGCTACTTCCCTCTGCAGTCTTACGGATTCCAGCCAACCAACGGAGTGGGATACCAGCCATACAG
AGTGGTGGTGCTGTCTTTCGAGCTGCTGCACGCTCCTGCTACCGTGTGCGGACCAAAGAAGTCTACCAAC
CTGGTGAAGAACAAGTGCGTGAACTTCAACTTCAACGGACTGACCGGAACCGGAGTGCTGACCGAATCCA
ACAAGAAGTTCCTGCCTTTCCAGCAGTTCGGTAGAGACATCGCCGACACCACCGACGCTGTGAGAGACCC
ACAGACCCTGGAAATCCTGGACATCACCCCCTGCTCTTTCGGAGGAGTGAGCGTGATCACCCCAGGAACC
AACACCTCCAACCAGGTGGCCGTGCTGTACCAGGACGTGAACTGCACCGAAGTGCCAGTGGCCATCCACG
CTGACCAGCTGACCCCAACCTGGAGAGTGTACAGCACCGGATCTAACGTGTTCCAGACCCGTGCCGGCTG
CCTGATCGGAGCCGAGCACGTGAACAACTCCTACGAATGCGACATCCCAATCGGAGCTGGCATCTGCGCT
TCTTACCAGACCCAGACCAACAGCCCAAGAAGGGCCAGATCCGTGGCCTCTCAGAGCATCATCGCCTACA
CCATGAGCCTGGGCGCTGAAAACAGCGTGGCTTACAGCAACAACTCTATCGCCATCCCAACCAACTTCAC
CATCTCTGTGACCACCGAAATCCTGCCAGTGAGCATGACCAAGACCAGCGTGGACTGCACCATGTACATC
TGCGGAGACTCTACCGAATGCTCTAACCTGCTGCTGCAGTACGGCAGCTTCTGCACCCAGCTGAACCGCG
CTCTGACCGGAATCGCTGTGGAGCAGGACAAGAACACCCAGGAAGTGTTCGCTCAGGTGAAGCAGATATA
CAAGACCCCACCTATCAAGGACTTCGGAGGATTCAACTTCTCTCAGATCCTGCCCGACCCATCTAAGCCC
TCTAAGAGGTCTTTCATCGAAGACCTGCTGTTCAACAAGGTGACCCTGGCCGACGCCGGTTTCATCAAGC
AGTACGGTGACTGCCTGGGAGACATCGCCGCTAGAGACCTGATCTGCGCCCAGAAGTTCAACGGTCTGAC
CGTGCTGCCACCACTGCTGACCGACGAGATGATCGCCCAGTACACCTCTGCCCTGCTGGCTGGAACCATC
ACCTCTGGTTGGACCTTCGGAGCTGGCGCCGCCCTGCAGATCCCATTCGCTATGCAGATGGCCTACCGTT
TCAACGGTATCGGAGTGACCCAGAACGTGCTGTACGAAAACCAGAAGCTGATCGCTAACCAGTTCAACTC
TGCTATCGGAAAGATCCAGGACTCCCTGTCCTCTACCGCTTCTGCCCTGGGAAAGCTGCAGGACGTGGTG
AACCAGAACGCCCAGGCCCTGAACACCCTGGTGAAGCAGCTGTCTTCTAACTTCGGAGCCATCTCCTCTG
TGCTGAACGACATCCTGTCTAGGCTGGACAAGGTGGAAGCCGAGGTGCAGATCGACAGACTGATCACCGG
AAGACTGCAGTCTCTGCAGACCTACGTGACCCAGCAGCTGATCAGGGCCGCTGAAATCAGAGCTTCTGCC
AACCTGGCTGCCACCAAGATGTCCGAATGCGTGCTGGGCCAGTCTAAGAGGGTGGACTTCTGCGGAAAGG
GATACCACCTGATGTCCTTCCCACAGTCTGCTCCACACGGAGTGGTGTTCCTGCACGTGACCTACGTGCC
CGCCCAGGAAAAGAACTTCACCACCGCCCCAGCTATCTGCCACGACGGAAAGGCTCACTTCCCCAGGGAG
GGAGTGTTCGTGTCTAACGGAACCCACTGGTTCGTGACCCAGAGGAACTTCTACGAGCCACAGATCATCA
CCACCGACAACACCTTCGTGTCTGGAAACTGCGACGTGGTGATCGGAATCGTGAACAACACCGTGTACGA
CCCACTGCAGCCAGAACTGGACTCTTTCAAGGAGGAACTGGACAAGTACTTCAAGAACCACACCTCTCCA
GACGTGGACCTGGGAGACATCTCCGGAATCAACGCCTCTGTGGTGAACATCCAGAAGGAAATCGACAGAC
TGAACGAGGTGGCCAAGAACCTGAACGAATCTCTGATCGACCTGCAGGAACTGGGAAAGTACGAGCAGTA
CATCAAGTGGCCCTACCCAACTTTCTTGTACAAAGTTGGCATTATAAGAAAGCATTGCTTATCAATTTGT
TGCAACGAACAGGTCACTATCAGTCAAAATAAAATCATTATTTGCCATCCAGCTGATATCCCCTATAGTG
AGTCGTATTACATGGTCATAGCTGTTTCCTGGCAGCTCTGGCCCGTGTCTCAAAATCTCTGATGTTACAT
TGCACAAGATAAAAATATATCATCATGAACAATAAAACTGTCTGCTTACATAAACAGTAATACAAGGGGT
GTTATGAGCCATATTCAACGGGAAACGTCGAGGCCGCGATTAAATTCCAACATGGATGCTGATTTATATG
GGTATAAATGGGCTCGCGATAATGTCGGGCAATCAGGTGCGACAATCTATCGCTTGTATGGGAAGCCCGA
TGCGCCAGAGTTGTTTCTGAAACATGGCAAAGGTAGCGTTGCCAATGATGTTACAGATGAGATGGTCAGA
CTAAACTGGCTGACGGAATTTATGCCTCTTCCGACCATCAAGCATTTTATCCGTACTCCTGATGATGCAT
GGTTACTCACCACTGCGATCCCCGGAAAAACAGCATTCCAGGTATTAGAAGAATATCCTGATTCAGGTGA
AAATATTGTTGATGCGCTGGCAGTGTTCCTGCGCCGGTTGCATTCGATTCCTGTTTGTAATTGTCCTTTT
AACAGCGATCGCGTATTTCGTCTCGCTCAGGCGCAATCACGAATGAATAACGGTTTGGTTGATGCGAGTG
ATTTTGATGACGAGCGTAATGGCTGGCCTGTTGAACAAGTCTGGAAAGAAATGCATAAACTTTTGCCATT
CTCACCGGATTCAGTCGTCACTCATGGTGATTTCTCACTTGATAACCTTATTTTTGACGAGGGGAAATTA
ATAGGTTGTATTGATGTTGGACGAGTCGGAATCGCAGACCGATACCAGGATCTTGCCATCCTATGGAACT
GCCTCGGTGAGTTTTCTCCTTCATTACAGAAACGGCTTTTTCAAAAATATGGTATTGATAATCCTGATAT
GAATAAATTGCAGTTTCATTTGATGCTCGATGAGTTTTTCTAATCAGAATTGGTTAATTGGTTGTAACAC
TGGCAGAGCATTACGCTGACTTGACGGGACGGCGCAAGCTCATGACCAAAATCCCTTAACGTGAGTTACG
CGTCGTTCCACTGAGCGTCAGACCCCGTAGAAAAGATCAAAGGATCTTCTTGAGATCCTTTTTTTCTGCG
CGTAATCTGCTGCTTGCAAACAAAAAAACCACCGCTACCAGCGGTGGTTTGTTTGCCGGATCAAGAGCTA
CCAACTCTTTTTCCGAAGGTAACTGGCTTCAGCAGAGCGCAGATACCAAATACTGTTCTTCTAGTGTAGC
CGTAGTTAGGCCACCACTTCAAGAACTCTGTAGCACCGCCTACATACCTCGCTCTGCTAATCCTGTTACC
AGTGGCTGCTGCCAGTGGCGATAAGTCGTGTCTTACCGGGTTGGACTCAAGACGATAGTTACCGGATAAG
GCGCAGCGGTCGGGCTGAACGGGGGGTTCGTGCACACAGCCCAGCTTGGAGCGAACGACCTACACCGAAC
TGAGATACCTACAGCGTGAGCTATGAGAAAGCGCCACGCTTCCCGAAGGGAGAAAGGCGGACAGGTATCC
GGTAAGCGGCAGGGTCGGAACAGGAGAGCGCACGAGGGAGCTTCCAGGGGGAAACGCCTGGTATCTTTAT
AGTCCTGTCGGGTTTCGCCACCTCTGACTTGAGCGTCGATTTTTGTGATGCTCGTCAGGGGGGCGGAGCC
TATGGAAAAACGCCAGCAACGCGGCCTTTTTACGGTTCCTGGCCTTTTGCTGGCCTTTTGCTCACATGTT
CTTTCCTGCGTTATCCCCTGATTCTGTGGATAACCGTATTACCGCCTTTGAGTGAGCTGATACCGCTCGC
CGCAGCCGAACGACCGAGCGCAGCGAGTCAGTGAGCGAGGAAGCGGAAGAG
