>Addgene plasmid #153174 | pDONR221 SARS-CoV-2 S-frag2_nostop | depositor partial sequence | sequence record 296452 | Inserted CDS without stop codon
ATGGTGAACCTGACCACCAGAACCCAGCTGCCACCTGCCTACACCAACTCCTTCACCAGGGGCGTGTACT
ACCCAGACAAGGTGTTCAGATCCAGCGTGCTGCACTCTACCCAGGACCTGTTCCTGCCATTCTTCTCTAA
CGTGACCTGGTTCCACGCCATCCACGTGTCTGGAACCAACGGCACCAAGAGATTCGACAACCCAGTGCTG
CCATTCAACGACGGCGTGTACTTCGCTTCTACCGAGAAGTCTAACATCATCAGGGGTTGGATCTTCGGAA
CCACCCTGGACTCTAAGACCCAGTCTCTGCTGATCGTGAACAACGCTACCAACGTGGTGATCAAGGTGTG
CGAGTTCCAGTTCTGCAACGACCCATTCCTGGGAGTGTACTACCACAAGAACAACAAGTCTTGGATGGAA
AGCGAGTTCAGGGTGTACAGCTCTGCTAACAACTGCACCTTCGAGTACGTGTCTCAGCCTTTCCTGATGG
ACCTGGAAGGAAAGCAGGGAAACTTCAAGAACCTGAGAGAGTTCGTGTTCAAGAACATCGACGGTTACTT
CAAGATATACAGCAAGCACACCCCAATCAACCTGGTGAGGGACCTGCCACAGGGTTTCTCTGCTCTGGAG
CCCCTGGTGGACCTGCCAATCGGCATCAACATCACCAGGTTCCAGACCCTGCTGGCTCTGCACAGGTCTT
ACCTGACCCCAGGCGACAGCAGCTCTGGATGGACCGCCGGCGCCGCTGCTTACTACGTGGGATACCTGCA
GCCAAGGACCTTCCTGCTGAAGTACAACGAAAACGGCACCATCACCGACGCCGTGGACTGCGCTCTGGAC
CCACTGTCTGAGACCAAGTGCACCCTGAAGTCTTTCACCGTGGAAAAGGGAATCTACCAGACCAGCAACT
TCCGCGTGCAGCCCACCGAGTCTATCGTGAGATTCCCAAACATCACCAACCTGTGCCCATTCGGAGAAGT
GTTCAACGCTACCAGGTTCGCCAGCGTGTACGCTTGGAACAGGAAGAGAATCAGCAACTGCGTGGCCGAC
TACTCTGTGCTGTACAACTCTGCCTCCTTCTCCACCTTCAAGTGCTACGGCGTGTCCCCAACCAAGCTGA
ACGACCTGTGCTTCACCAACGTGTACGCTGACTCCTTCGTGATCAGAGGAGACGAAGTGAGACAGATCGC
TCCCGGTCAGACCGGAAAGATCGCCGACTACAACTACAAGCTGCCAGACGACTTCACCGGTTGCGTGATC
GCTTGGAACTCTAACAACCTGGACTCTAAGGTGGGAGGCAACTACAACTACCTGTACAGGCTGTTCCGCA
AGAGCAACCTGAAGCCTTTCGAAAGGGACATCAGCACCGAAATCTACCAGGCTGGATCTACCCCATGCAA
CGGAGTGGAAGGATTCAACTGCTACTTCCCTCTGCAGTCTTACGGATTCCAGCCAACCAACGGAGTGGGA
TACCAGCCATACAGAGTGGTGGTGCTGTCTTTCGAGCTGCTGCACGCTCCTGCTACCGTGTGCGGACCAA
AGAAGTCTACCAACCTGGTGAAGAACAAGTGCGTGAACTTCAACTTCAACGGACTGACCGGAACCGGAGT
GCTGACCGAATCCAACAAGAAGTTCCTGCCTTTCCAGCAGTTCGGTAGAGACATCGCCGACACCACCGAC
GCTGTGAGAGACCCACAGACCCTGGAAATCCTGGACATCACCCCCTGCTCTTTCGGAGGAGTGAGCGTGA
TCACCCCAGGAACCAACACCTCCAACCAGGTGGCCGTGCTGTACCAGGACGTGAACTGCACCGAAGTGCC
AGTGGCCATCCACGCTGACCAGCTGACCCCAACCTGGAGAGTGTACAGCACCGGATCTAACGTGTTCCAG
ACCCGTGCCGGCTGCCTGATCGGAGCCGAGCACGTGAACAACTCCTACGAATGCGACATCCCAATCGGAG
CTGGCATCTGCGCTTCTTACCAGACCCAGACCAACAGCCCAAGAAGGGCCAGATCCGTGGCCTCTCAGAG
CATCATCGCCTACACCATGAGCCTGGGCGCTGAAAACAGCGTGGCTTACAGCAACAACTCTATCGCCATC
CCAACCAACTTCACCATCTCTGTGACCACCGAAATCCTGCCAGTGAGCATGACCAAGACCAGCGTGGACT
GCACCATGTACATCTGCGGAGACTCTACCGAATGCTCTAACCTGCTGCTGCAGTACGGCAGCTTCTGCAC
CCAGCTGAACCGCGCTCTGACCGGAATCGCTGTGGAGCAGGACAAGAACACCCAGGAAGTGTTCGCTCAG
GTGAAGCAGATATACAAGACCCCACCTATCAAGGACTTCGGAGGATTCAACTTCTCTCAGATCCTGCCCG
ACCCATCTAAGCCCTCTAAGAGGTCTTTCATCGAAGACCTGCTGTTCAACAAGGTGACCCTGGCCGACGC
CGGTTTCATCAAGCAGTACGGTGACTGCCTGGGAGACATCGCCGCTAGAGACCTGATCTGCGCCCAGAAG
TTCAACGGTCTGACCGTGCTGCCACCACTGCTGACCGACGAGATGATCGCCCAGTACACCTCTGCCCTGC
TGGCTGGAACCATCACCTCTGGTTGGACCTTCGGAGCTGGCGCCGCCCTGCAGATCCCATTCGCTATGCA
GATGGCCTACCGTTTCAACGGTATCGGAGTGACCCAGAACGTGCTGTACGAAAACCAGAAGCTGATCGCT
AACCAGTTCAACTCTGCTATCGGAAAGATCCAGGACTCCCTGTCCTCTACCGCTTCTGCCCTGGGAAAGC
TGCAGGACGTGGTGAACCAGAACGCCCAGGCCCTGAACACCCTGGTGAAGCAGCTGTCTTCTAACTTCGG
AGCCATCTCCTCTGTGCTGAACGACATCCTGTCTAGGCTGGACAAGGTGGAAGCCGAGGTGCAGATCGAC
AGACTGATCACCGGAAGACTGCAGTCTCTGCAGACCTACGTGACCCAGCAGCTGATCAGGGCCGCTGAAA
TCAGAGCTTCTGCCAACCTGGCTGCCACCAAGATGTCCGAATGCGTGCTGGGCCAGTCTAAGAGGGTGGA
CTTCTGCGGAAAGGGATACCACCTGATGTCCTTCCCACAGTCTGCTCCACACGGAGTGGTGTTCCTGCAC
GTGACCTACGTGCCCGCCCAGGAAAAGAACTTCACCACCGCCCCAGCTATCTGCCACGACGGAAAGGCTC
ACTTCCCCAGGGAGGGAGTGTTCGTGTCTAACGGAACCCACTGGTTCGTGACCCAGAGGAACTTCTACGA
GCCACAGATCATCACCACCGACAACACCTTCGTGTCTGGAAACTGCGACGTGGTGATCGGAATCGTGAAC
AACACCGTGTACGACCCACTGCAGCCAGAACTGGACTCTTTCAAGGAGGAACTGGACAAGTACTTCAAGA
ACCACACCTCTCCAGACGTGGACCTGGGAGACATCTCCGGAATCAACGCCTCTGTGGTGAACATCCAGAA
GGAAATCGACAGACTGAACGAGGTGGCCAAGAACCTGAACGAATCTCTGATCGACCTGCAGGAACTGGGA
AAGTACGAGCAGTACATCAAGTGGCCC
